Addgene plasmid #176136: pEntr1a-wGBD-mTurquoise2-wGBD
Purpose: Visualization of active Cdc42
Depositing lab: Dorus Gadella. Publication: Cell-based optimization and characterization of genetically encoded location-based biosensors for Cdc42 or Rac activity. Mahlandt EK, Kreider-Letterman G, Chertkova AO, Garcia-Mata R, Goedhart J. J Cell Sci. 2023 May 15;136(10):jcs260802. doi: 10.1242/jcs.260802. Epub 2023 May 25. PubMed 37226883.
Backbone
  Vector backbone: pEntr1A
  Vector type: Entry Vector
Growth in bacteria
  Bacterial resistance: Kanamycin, 50 μg/mL
  Growth temperature: 37°C
  Growth strain: DH5alpha
  Copy number: High Copy
Gene/Insert
  Gene/Insert name: WAS
  Species: H. sapiens (human)
  Entrez Gene: WAS (a.k.a. IMD2, SCNX, THC, THC1, WASP, WASPA)
  Cloning method: Restriction Enzyme; 5′ cloning site Unknown (unknown if destroyed)
Terms and licenses: Academic/Nonprofit Terms; Industry Terms: Not Available to Industry
How to cite: pEntr1a-wGBD-mTurquoise2-wGBD was a gift from Dorus Gadella (Addgene plasmid # 176136 ; http://n2t.net/addgene:176136 ; RRID:Addgene_176136)
