[The description below was written by a language model from this plasmid's Addgene catalogue record and pLannotate feature annotations shown in this document.]
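Description:
pEntr1a-wGBD-mTurquoise2-wGBD is a Gateway entry clone built on the pEntr1A backbone, about 3.6 kb in size. It is maintained in E. coli at high copy through a ColE1/pUC-type origin and selected with kanamycin via the aph(3')-Ia (KanR) gene. A very short fragment annotated as RSF origin is also detected, but it is likely just a partial match rather than a functional second replicon. The rrnB T1 and T2 transcription terminators sit upstream of the cloning region, where they insulate the insert from read-through transcription originating in the backbone.

The payload lies between the attL1 and attL2 recombination sites. It is a single fusion reading frame in which the cyan fluorescent protein mTurquoise2 is flanked on each side by a fragment of human WAS (WASP). The construct name identifies these fragments as wGBD, the GTPase-binding domain of WASP, which binds the active, GTP-loaded form of Cdc42. Placing two copies of the binding domain around the fluorophore yields a location-based biosensor. Rather than changing its spectral properties, the probe reports Cdc42 activity by accumulating at the sites in the cell where active Cdc42 is present.

No promoter is annotated between the att sites, consistent with an entry vector that is not itself meant for expression. Instead, the sensor cassette is intended to be moved by an LR Clonase reaction into a destination vector that supplies the promoter and any delivery elements. The record does not state which destination vectors or host cells are intended. The stated purpose is visualization of active Cdc42.
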