Features (pLannotate 1.2.2; 10 found; start..end, strand, type, name):
      1..46      +  rep_origin     RSF ori (fragment): Plasmids containing the RSF 1030 origin of replication can be propagated in E. coli cells that contain additional plasmids with compatible origins.
    106..149     -  terminator     rrnB T1 terminator: Escherichia coli rrnB; transcription terminator T1 from the E. coli rrnB gene
    281..308     +  terminator     rrnB T2 terminator: transcription terminator T2 from the E. coli rrnB gene
    358..457     +  protein_bind   attL1: mutant version of attL; recombination site for the Gateway® LR reaction LR Clonase™
    513..821     +  CDS            WAS (fragment): WASP_HUMAN - Also known as IMD2. Experimental evidence at protein level: Swiss-Prot protein existence level 1. Effector protein for Rho-type GTPases that regulates actin filament reorganization via its interaction with the Arp2/3 complex (PubMed:12235133, PubMed:12769847, PubMed:16275905). Important for efficient actin polymerization (PubMed:8625410, PubMed:12235133, PubMed:16275905). Possible regulator of lymphocyte and platelet function (PubMed:9405671). Mediates actin filament reorganization and the formation of actin pedestals upon infection by pathogenic bacteria (PubMed:18650809). In add
    807..1523    +  CDS            mTurquoise2: mTurquoise2 is a basic (constitutively fluorescent) cyan fluorescent protein published in 2012, derived from Aequorea victoria. It is reported to be a rapidly-maturing monomer with very low acid sensitivity.
   1527..1805    +  CDS            WAS (fragment): WASP_HUMAN - Also known as IMD2. Experimental evidence at protein level: Swiss-Prot protein existence level 1. Effector protein for Rho-type GTPases that regulates actin filament reorganization via its interaction with the Arp2/3 complex (PubMed:12235133, PubMed:12769847, PubMed:16275905). Important for efficient actin polymerization (PubMed:8625410, PubMed:12235133, PubMed:16275905). Possible regulator of lymphocyte and platelet function (PubMed:9405671). Mediates actin filament reorganization and the formation of actin pedestals upon infection by pathogenic bacteria (PubMed:18650809). In add
   1860..1959    -  protein_bind   attL2: mutant version of attL; recombination site for the Gateway® LR reaction LR Clonase™
   2082..2891    +  CDS            KanR: aminoglycoside phosphotransferase; aph(3')-Ia; confers resistance to kanamycin in bacteria or G418 (Geneticin®) in eukaryotes
   2981..3569    +  rep_origin     ori: high-copy-number ColE1/pMB1/pBR322/pUC origin of replication
>Addgene plasmid #176136 | pEntr1a-wGBD-mTurquoise2-wGBD | addgene full sequence | sequence record 346252 | Addgene NGS Result
CTTTCCTGCGTTATCCCCTGATTCTGTGGATAACCGTATTACCGCTAGCATGGATCTCGGGGACGTCTAA
CTACTAAGCGAGAGTAGGGAACTGCCAGGCATCAAATAAAACGAAAGGCTCAGTCGGAAGACTGGGCCTT
TCGTTTTATCTGTTGTTTGTCGGTGAACGCTCTCCTGAGTAGGACAAATCCGCCGGGAGCGGATTTGAAC
GTTGTGAAGCAACGGCCCGGAGGGTGGCGGGCAGGACGCCCGCCATAAACTGCCAGGCATCAAACTAAGC
AGAAGGCCATCCTGACGGATGGCCTTTTTGCGTTTCTACAAACTCTTCCTGTTAGTTAGTTACTTAAGCT
CGGGCCCCAAATAATGATTTTATTTTGACTGATAGTGACCTGTTCGTTGCAACAAATTGATAAGCAATGC
TTTTTTATAATGCCAACTTTGTACAAAAAAGCAGGCTTTAAAGGAACCAATTCAGTCGACTGGATCCGGT
ACCCGTCAGATCCGCTAGCATGCCTAGCCCAGCTGATAAGAAACGCTCAGGGAAGAAGAAGATCAGCAAA
GCTGATATTGGTGCACCCAGTGGATTCAAGCATGTCAGCCACGTGGGGTGGGACCCCCAGAATGGATTTG
ACGTGAACAACCTCGACCCAGATCTGCGGAGTCTGTTCTCCAGGGCAGGAATCAGCGAGGCCCAGCTCAC
CGACGCCGAGACCTCTAAACTTATCTACGACTTCATTGAGGACCAGGGTGGGCTGGAGGCTGTGCGGCAG
GAGATGAGGCGCCAGGAGTTCTCACCGGTCGCCACCATGGTGAGCAAGGGCGAGGAGCTGTTCACCGGGG
TGGTGCCCATCCTGGTCGAGCTGGACGGCGACGTAAACGGCCACAAGTTCAGCGTGTCCGGCGAGGGCGA
GGGCGATGCCACCTACGGCAAGCTGACCCTGAAGTTCATCTGCACCACCGGCAAGCTGCCCGTGCCCTGG
CCCACCCTCGTGACCACCCTGTCCTGGGGCGTGCAGTGCTTCGCCCGCTACCCCGACCACATGAAGCAGC
ACGACTTCTTCAAGTCCGCCATGCCCGAAGGCTACGTCCAGGAGCGCACCATCTTCTTCAAGGACGACGG
CAACTACAAGACCCGCGCCGAGGTGAAGTTCGAGGGCGACACCCTGGTGAACCGCATCGAGCTGAAGGGC
ATCGACTTCAAGGAGGACGGCAACATCCTGGGGCACAAGCTGGAGTACAACTACTTTAGCGACAACGTCT
ATATCACCGCCGACAAGCAGAAGAACGGCATCAAGGCCAACTTCAAGATCCGCCACAACATCGAGGACGG
CGGCGTGCAGCTCGCCGACCACTACCAGCAGAACACCCCCATCGGCGACGGCCCCGTGCTGCTGCCCGAC
AACCACTACCTGAGCACCCAGTCCAAGCTGAGCAAAGACCCCAACGAGAAGCGCGATCACATGGTCCTGC
TGGAGTTCGTGACCGCCGCCGGGATCACTCTCGGCATGGACGAGCTGTACAAGTCCGGACCTAGCCCAGC
TGATAAGAAACGCTCAGGGAAGAAGAAGATCAGCAAAGCTGATATTGGTGCACCCAGTGGATTCAAGCAT
GTCAGCCACGTGGGGTGGGACCCCCAGAATGGATTTGACGTGAACAACCTCGACCCAGATCTGCGGAGTC
TGTTCTCCAGGGCAGGAATCAGCGAGGCCCAGCTCACCGACGCCGAGACCTCTAAACTTATCTACGACTT
CATTGAGGACCAGGGTGGGCTGGAGGCTGTGCGGCAGGAGATGAGGCGCCAGGAGTTCTAGATAACTGAT
CATAATCAGCCATACCGCGGCCGCACTCGAGATATCTAGACCCAGCTTTCTTGTACAAAGTTGGCATTAT
AAGAAAGCATTGCTTATCAATTTGTTGCAACGAACAGGTCACTATCAGTCAAAATAAAATCATTATTTGC
CATCCAGCTGCAGCTCTGGCCCGTGTCTCAAAATCTCTGATGTTACATTGCACAAGATAAAAATATATCA
TCATGAACAATAAAACTGTCTGCTTACATAAACAGTAATACAAGGGGTGTTATGAGCCATATTCAACGGG
AAACGTCGAGGCCGCGATTAAATTCCAACATGGATGCTGATTTATATGGGTATAAATGGGCTCGCGATAA
TGTCGGGCAATCAGGTGCGACAATCTATCGCTTGTATGGGAAGCCCGATGCGCCAGAGTTGTTTCTGAAA
CATGGCAAAGGTAGCGTTGCCAATGATGTTACAGATGAGATGGTCAGACTAAACTGGCTGACGGAATTTA
TGCCTCTTCCGACCATCAAGCATTTTATCCGTACTCCTGATGATGCATGGTTACTCACCACTGCGATCCC
CGGAAAAACAGCATTCCAGGTATTAGAAGAATATCCTGATTCAGGTGAAAATATTGTTGATGCGCTGGCA
GTGTCCCTGCGCCGGTTGCATTCGATTCCTGTTTGTAATTGTCCTTTTAACAGCGATCGCGTATTTCGTC
TCGCTCAGGCGCAATCACGAATGAATAACGGTTTGGTTGATGCGAGTGATTTTGATGACGAGCGTAATGG
CTGGCCTGTTGAACAAGTCTGGAAAGAAATGCATAAACTTTTGCCATTCTCACCGGATTCAGTCGTCACT
CATGGTGATTTCTCACTTGATAACCTTATTTTTGACGAGGGGAAATTAATAGGTTGTATTGATGTTGGAC
GAGTCGGAATCGCAGACCGATACCAGGATCTTGCCATCCTATGGAACTGCCTCGGTGAGTTTTCTCCTTC
ATTACAGAAACGGCTTTTTCAAAAATATGGTATTGATAATCCTGATATGAATAAATTGCAGTTTCATTTG
ATGCTCGATGAGTTTTTCTAATCAGAATTGGTTAATTGGTTGTAACATTATTCAGATTGGGCCCCGTTCC
ACTGAGCGTCAGACCCCGTAGAAAAGATCAAAGGATCTTCTTGAGATCCTTTTTTTCTGCGCGTAATCTG
CTGCTTGCAAACAAAAAAACCACCGCTACCAGCGGTGGTTTGTTTGCCGGATCAAGAGCTACCAACTCTT
TTTCCGAAGGTAACTGGCTTCAGCAGAGCGCAGATACCAAATACTGTTCTTCTAGTGTAGCCGTAGTTAG
GCCACCACTTCAAGAACTCTGTAGCACCGCCTACATACCTCGCTCTGCTAATCCTGTTACCAGTGGCTGC
TGCCAGTGGCGATAAGTCGTGTCTTACCGGGTTGGACTCAAGACGATAGTTACCGGATAAGGCGCAGCGG
TCGGGCTGAACGGGGGGTTCGTGCACACAGCCCAGCTTGGAGCGAACGACCTACACCGAACTGAGATACC
TACAGCGTGAGCTATGAGAAAGCGCCACGCTTCCCGAAGGGAGAAAGGCGGACAGGTATCCGGTAAGCGG
CAGGGTCGGAACAGGAGAGCGCACGAGGGAGCTTCCAGGGGGAAACGCCTGGTATCTTTATAGTCCTGTC
GGGTTTCGCCACCTCTGACTTGAGCGTCGATTTTTGTGATGCTCGTCAGGGGGGCGGAGCCTATGGAAAA
ACGCCAGCAACGCGGCCTTTTTACGGTTCCTGGCCTTTTGCTGGCCTTTTGCTCACATGTT
